Addgene plasmid #24290: pCI-neo-HA-hUVRAG
Depositing lab: Noboru Mizushima. Depositing organization: Institute of Science Tokyo. Publication: Beclin 1 forms two distinct phosphatidylinositol 3-kinase complexes with mammalian Atg14 and UVRAG. Itakura E, Kishi C, Inoue K, Mizushima N. Mol Biol Cell. 2008 Dec . 19(12):5360-72. 10.1091/mbc.e08-01-0080 PubMed 18843052.
Backbone
  Vector backbone: pCI-neo 3xHA
  Backbone manufacturer: Promega(original) + 3HA
  Backbone size w/o insert (bp): 5472
  Vector type: Mammalian Expression
  Selectable markers: Neomycin (select with G418)
Growth in bacteria
  Bacterial resistance: Ampicillin, 100 μg/mL
  Growth temperature: 37°C
  Growth strain: DH5alpha
  Copy number: High Copy
Gene/Insert
  Gene/Insert name: UV irradiation resistance-associated gene (alt name: UVRAG)
  Species: H. sapiens (human)
  Insert size (bp): 2100
  GenBank ID: BC064837
  Entrez Gene: UVRAG (a.k.a. DHTX, VPS38, p63)
  Tag / fusion protein: 3xHA (N terminal on backbone)
  Cloning method: Restriction Enzyme; 5′ cloning site BglII (not destroyed); 3′ cloning site BglII (not destroyed)
  Sequencing primers: 5′ T7; 3′ T3
Resource information
  A portion of this plasmid was derived from a plasmid made by: IMAGE colne 6186851
Terms and licenses: Academic/Nonprofit Terms; Industry Terms: Not Available to Industry
How to cite: pCI-neo-HA-hUVRAG was a gift from Noboru Mizushima (Addgene plasmid # 24290 ; http://n2t.net/addgene:24290 ; RRID:Addgene_24290)
