[The description below was written by a language model from this plasmid's Addgene catalogue record.]
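Description:
pCI-neo-HA-hUVRAG is a mammalian expression plasmid for producing human UVRAG (UV irradiation resistance-associated gene, also known as VPS38 or p63) with an N-terminal triple HA epitope tag. It is built on a derivative of the commercial pCI-neo vector into which a 3xHA coding segment was added, giving a backbone of about 5.5 kb. The roughly 2.1 kb human UVRAG open reading frame, derived from an IMAGE cDNA clone, was inserted by restriction cloning at a BglII site that is retained on both flanks, so that the tag supplied by the backbone is fused upstream of the insert. In bacteria the plasmid is maintained at high copy number under ampicillin selection. In mammalian cells a neomycin resistance marker permits G418 selection of stable transfectants.

The record does not list the promoter or other regulatory elements and no feature table is provided. The standard pCI-neo design drives the insert from the CMV immediate-early enhancer/promoter with a chimeric intron and an SV40 late polyadenylation signal, but these parts are not confirmed here for this modified backbone. The use of T7 and T3 as sequencing primers indicates that these sites flank the cloning region.

The HA tag allows the expressed protein to be detected or immunoprecipitated with anti-HA antibodies without needing a UVRAG-specific reagent. The associated publication concerns Beclin 1 forming two distinct phosphatidylinositol 3-kinase complexes with mammalian Atg14 and UVRAG, so the construct is suited to co-immunoprecipitation, localisation and overexpression studies of UVRAG in autophagy-related PI3K complexes.
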