>Addgene plasmid #24290 | pCI-neo-HA-hUVRAG | addgene partial sequence | sequence record 30751 | 24290 with CMV-F
GCAGAGCTCGTTTAGTGAACCGTCAGATCACTAGAAGCTTTATTGCGGTAGTTTATCACAGTTAAATTGC
TAACGCAGTCAGTGCTTCTGACACAACAGTCTCGAACTTAAGCTGCAGTGACTCTCTTAAGGTAGCCTTG
CAGAAGTTGGTCGTGAGGCACTGGGCAGGTAAGTATCAAGGTTACAAGACAGGTTTAAGGAGACCAATAG
AAACTGGGCTTGTCGAGACAGAGAAGACTCTTGCGTTTCTGATAGGCACCTATTGGTCTTACTGACATCC
ACTTTGCCTTTCTCTCCACAGGTGTCCACTCCCAGTTCAATTACAGCTCTTAAGGCTAGAGTACTTAATA
CGACTCACTATAGGCTAGCCTCGAGAGAATGATCTTTTACCCATACGATGTTCCTGACTATGCGGGCTAT
CCCTATGACGTCCCGGACTATGCAGGATCCTATCCATATGACGTTCCAGATTACGCTGCTCAGTGCACTC
GAGAATTGGGGAATTCAGATCTGATCGAGATGAGCGCCTCCGCGTCGGTCGGGGGCCAGGTCCCCCAGCC
ACCCCCGGGCCCGGCCGCTGCTCTGCCTCCCGGTTCTGCCGCGCGGGCCCTGCATGTGGAGCTGCCGTCT
CAGCAGCGGCGTCTTCGACATCTTCGGAACATTGCTGCCCGGAACATTGTTAATAGAAATGGCCATCAGC
TCCTTGATACCTACTTTACACTTCACTTGTGTAGTACTGAAAAGATATATAAAGAATTTTATAGAAGTGA
AGTGATTAAGAATTCCTTGAATCCCACGTGGCGAAGTCTCGATTTTGGAATTATGCCAGA
